>Addgene plasmid #167896 | NAX_CAGGS_CAS9_m4_KRAB-MeCP2_Blasto | addgene full sequence | sequence record 354111 | Addgene NGS Result
GGGCTCGGGGGAGGGGCGCGGCGGCCCCCGGAGCGCCGGCGGCTGTCGAGGCGCGGCGAGCCGCAGCCAT
TGCCTTTTATGGTAATCGTGCGAGAGGGCGCAGGGACTTCCTTTGTCCCAAATCTGTGCGGAGCCGAAAT
CTGGGAGGCGCCGCCGCACCCCCTCTAGCGGGCGCGGGGCGAAGCGGTGCGGCGCCGGCAGGAAGGAAAT
GGGCGGGGAGGGCCTTCGTGCGTCGCCGCGCCGCCGTCCCCTTCTCCCTCTCCAGCCTCGGGGCTGTCCG
CGGGGGGACGGCTGCCTTCGGGGGGGACGGGGCAGGGCGGGGTTCGGCTTCTGGCGTGTGACCGGCGGCT
CTAGAGCCTCTGCTAACCATGTTCATGCCTTCTTCTTTTTCCTACAGCTCCTGGGCAACGTGCTGGTTAT
TGTGCTGTCTCATCATTTTGGCAAAGAATCTAGATACCCTCGTAAAGGTCTAGAGCTAGCGGATCGAACC
CTTGCCACCATGGACAAGAAGTACTCCATTGGGCTCGCTATCGGCACAAACAGCGTCGGCTGGGCCGTCA
TTACGGACGAGTACAAGGTGCCGAGCAAAAAATTCAAAGTTCTGGGCAATACCGATCGCCACAGCATAAA
GAAGAACCTCATTGGCGCCCTCCTGTTCGACTCCGGGGAGACGGCCGAAGCCACGCGGCTCAAAAGAACA
GCACGGCGCAGATATACCCGCAGAAAGAATCGGATCTGCTACCTGCAGGAGATCTTTAGTAATGAGATGG
CTAAGGTGGATGACTCTTTCTTCCATAGGCTGGAGGAGTCCTTTTTGGTGGAGGAGGATAAAAAGCACGA
GCGCCACCCAATCTTTGGCAATATCGTGGACGAGGTGGCGTACCATGAAAAGTACCCAACCATATATCAT
CTGAGGAAGAAGCTTGTAGACAGTACTGATAAGGCTGACTTGCGGTTGATCTATCTCGCGCTGGCGCATA
TGATCAAATTTCGGGGACACTTCCTCATCGAGGGGGACCTGAACCCAGACAACAGCGATGTCGACAAACT
CTTTATCCAACTGGTTCAGACTTACAATCAGCTTTTCGAAGAGAACCCGATCAACGCATCCGGAGTTGAC
GCCAAAGCAATCCTGAGCGCTAGGCTGTCCAAATCCCGGCGGCTCGAAAACCTCATCGCACAGCTCCCTG
GGGAGAAGAAGAACGGCCTGTTTGGTAATCTTATCGCCCTGTCACTCGGGCTGACCCCCAACTTTAAATC
TAACTTCGACCTGGCCGAAGATGCCAAGCTTCAACTGAGCAAAGACACCTACGATGATGATCTCGACAAT
CTGCTGGCCCAGATCGGCGACCAGTACGCAGACCTTTTTTTGGCGGCAAAGAACCTGTCAGACGCCATTC
TGCTGAGTGATATTCTGCGAGTGAACACGGAGATCACCAAAGCTCCGCTGAGCGCTAGTATGATCAAGCG
CTATGATGAGCACCACCAAGACTTGACTTTGCTGAAGGCCCTTGTCAGACAGCAACTGCCTGAGAAGTAC
AAGGAAATTTTCTTCGATCAGTCTAAAAATGGCTACGCCGGATACATTGACGGCGGAGCAAGCCAGGAGG
AATTTTACAAATTTATTAAGCCCATCTTGGAAAAAATGGACGGCACCGAGGAGCTGCTGGTAAAGCTTAA
CAGAGAAGATCTGTTGCGCAAACAGCGCACTTTCGACAATGGAAGCATCCCCCACCAGATTCACCTGGGC
GAACTGCACGCTATCCTCAGGCGGCAAGAGGATTTCTACCCCTTTTTGAAAGATAACAGGGAAAAGATTG
AGAAAATCCTCACATTTCGGATACCCTACTATGTAGGCCCCCTCGCCCGGGGAAATTCCAGATTCGCGTG
GATGACTCGCAAATCAGAAGAGACCATCACTCCCTGGAACTTCGAGGAAGTCGTGGATAAGGGGGCCTCT
GCCCAGTCCTTCATCGAAAGGATGACTAACTTTGATAAAAATCTGCCTAACGAAAAGGTGCTTCCTAAAC
ACTCTCTGCTGTACGAGTACTTCACAGTTTATAACGAGCTCACCAAGGTCAAATACGTCACAGAAGGGAT
GAGAAAGCCAGCATTCCTGTCTGGAGAGCAGAAGAAAGCTATCGTGGACCTCCTCTTCAAGACGAACCGG
AAAGTTACCGTGAAACAGCTCAAAGAAGACTATTTCAAAAAGATTGAATGTTTCGACTCTGTTGAAATCA
GCGGAGTGGAGGATCGCTTCAACGCATCCCTGGGAACGTATCACGATCTCCTGAAAATCATTAAAGACAA
GGACTTCCTGGACAATGAGGAGAACGAGGACATTCTTGAGGACATTGTCCTCACCCTTACGTTGTTTGAA
GATAGGGAGATGATTGAAGAACGCTTGAAAACTTACGCTCATCTCTTCGACGACAAAGTCATGAAACAGC
TCAAGAGGCGCCGATATACAGGATGGGGGCGGCTGTCAAGAAAACTGATCAATGGGATCCGAGACAAGCA
GAGTGGAAAGACAATCCTGGATTTTCTTAAGTCCGATGGATTTGCCAACCGGAACTTCATGCAGTTGATC
CATGATGACTCTCTCACCTTTAAGGAGGACATCCAGAAAGCACAAGTTTCTGGCCAGGGGGACAGTCTTC
ACGAGCACATCGCTAATCTTGCAGGTAGCCCAGCTATCAAAAAGGGAATACTGCAGACCGTTAAGGTCGT
GGATGAACTCGTCAAAGTAATGGGAAGGCATAAGCCCGAGAATATCGTTATCGAGATGGCCCGAGAGAAC
CAAACTACCCAGAAGGGACAGAAGAACAGTAGGGAAAGGATGAAGAGGATTGAAGAGGGTATAAAAGAAC
TGGGGTCCCAAATCCTTAAGGAACACCCAGTTGAAAACACCCAGCTTCAGAATGAGAAGCTCTACCTGTA
CTACCTGCAGAACGGCAGGGACATGTACGTGGATCAGGAACTGGACATCAATCGGCTCTCCGACTACGAC
GTGGCTGCTATCGTGCCCCAGTCTTTTCTCAAAGATGATTCTATTGATAATAAAGTGTTGACAAGATCCG
ATAAAGCTAGAGGGAAGAGTGATAACGTCCCCTCAGAAGAAGTTGTCAAGAAAATGAAAAATTATTGGCG
GCAGCTGCTGAACGCCAAACTGATCACACAACGGAAGTTCGATAATCTGACTAAGGCTGAACGAGGTGGC
CTGTCTGAGTTGGATAAAGCCGGCTTCATCAAAAGGCAGCTTGTTGAGACACGCCAGATCACCAAGCACG
TGGCCCAAATTCTCGATTCACGCATGAACACCAAGTACGATGAAAATGACAAACTGATTCGAGAGGTGAA
AGTTATTACTCTGAAGTCTAAGCTGGTCTCAGATTTCAGAAAGGACTTTCAGTTTTATAAGGTGAGAGAG
ATCAACAATTACCACCATGCGCATGATGCCTACCTGAATGCAGTGGTAGGCACTGCACTTATCAAAAAAT
ATCCCAAGCTTGAATCTGAATTTGTTTACGGAGACTATAAAGTGTACGATGTTAGGAAAATGATCGCAAA
GTCTGAGCAGGAAATAGGCAAGGCCACCGCTAAGTACTTCTTTTACAGCAATATTATGAATTTTTTCAAG
ACCGAGATTACACTGGCCAATGGAGAGATTCGGAAGCGACCACTTATCGAAACAAACGGAGAAACAGGAG
AAATCGTGTGGGACAAGGGTAGGGATTTCGCGACAGTCCGGAAGGTCCTGTCCATGCCGCAGGTGAACAT
CGTTAAAAAGACCGAAGTACAGACCGGAGGCTTCTCCAAGGAAAGTATCCTCCCGAAAAGGAACAGCGAC
AAGCTGATCGCACGCAAAAAAGATTGGGACCCCAAGAAATACGGCGGATTCGATTCTCCTACAGTCGCTT
ACAGTGTACTGGTTGTGGCCAAAGTGGAGAAAGGGAAGTCTAAAAAACTCAAAAGCGTCAAGGAACTGCT
GGGCATCACAATCATGGAGCGATCAAGCTTCGAAAAAAACCCCATCGACTTTCTCGAGGCGAAAGGATAT
AAAGAGGTCAAAAAAGACCTCATCATTAAGCTTCCCAAGTACTCTCTCTTTGAGCTTGAAAACGGCCGGA
AACGAATGCTCGCTAGTGCGGGCGAGCTGCAGAAAGGTAACGAGCTGGCACTGCCCTCTAAATACGTTAA
TTTCTTGTATCTGGCCAGCCACTATGAAAAGCTCAAAGGGTCTCCCGAAGATAATGAGCAGAAGCAGCTG
TTCGTGGAACAACACAAACACTACCTTGATGAGATCATCGAGCAAATAAGCGAATTCTCCAAAAGAGTGA
TCCTCGCCGACGCTAACCTCGATAAGGTGCTTTCTGCTTACAATAAGCACAGGGATAAGCCCATCAGGGA
GCAGGCAGAAAACATTATCCACTTGTTTACTCTGACCAACTTGGGCGCGCCTGCAGCCTTCAAGTACTTC
GACACCACCATAGACAGAAAGCGGTACACCTCTACAAAGGAGGTCCTGGACGCCACACTGATTCATCAGT
CAATTACGGGGCTCTATGAAACAAGAATCGACCTCTCTCAGCTCGGTGGAGACAGCAGGGCTGACCCCAA
GAAGAAGAGGAAGGTGAGTGGTGGAGGAAGTGGCGGGTCAGGGTCGATGGACGCGAAATCACTTACGGCA
TGGTCGAGAACACTGGTTACGTTCAAGGACGTGTTTGTGGACTTTACACGTGAGGAGTGGAAATTGCTGG
ATACTGCGCAACAAATTGTGTATCGAAATGTCATGCTTGAGAATTACAAGAACCTCGTCAGTCTCGGATA
CCAGTTGACGAAACCGGATGTGATCCTTAGGCTCGAAAAGGGGGAAGAACCTTGGCTGGTATCGGGAGGT
GGTTCGGGTGGCTCTGGATCAAGCCCAAAGAAGAAACGGAAGGTGGAAGCCTCAGTGCAGGTGAAAAGGG
TGCTGGAAAAATCCCCCGGCAAACTCCTCGTGAAGATGCCCTTCCAGGCTTCCCCTGGCGGAAAAGGTGA
AGGGGGTGGCGCAACCACATCTGCCCAGGTCATGGTCATCAAGCGACCTGGAAGGAAAAGAAAGGCCGAG
GCTGACCCTCAGGCCATTCCAAAGAAACGGGGACGCAAGCCAGGGTCCGTGGTCGCAGCTGCAGCAGCTG
AGGCTAAGAAAAAGGCAGTGAAGGAAAGCTCCATCCGCAGTGTGCAGGAGACTGTCCTGCCCATCAAGAA
GAGGAAGACTAGGGAGACCGTGTCCATCGAGGTCAAAGAAGTGGTCAAGCCCCTGCTCGTGTCCACCCTG
GGCGAAAAATCTGGAAAGGGGCTCAAAACATGCAAGTCACCTGGACGGAAAAGCAAGGAGTCTAGTCCAA
AGGGGCGCTCAAGCTCCGCTTCTAGTCCCCCTAAAAAGGAACACCATCACCATCACCATCACGCCGAGTC
TCCTAAGGCTCCTATGCCACTGCTCCCACCACCTCCACCACCTGAGCCACAGTCAAGCGAAGACCCCATC
AGCCCACCCGAGCCTCAGGATCTGTCCTCTAGTATTTGCAAAGAGGAAAAGATGCCCAGAGCAGGCAGCC
TGGAGAGTGATGGCTGTCCAAAAGAACCCGCCAAGACCCAGCCTATGGTGGCAGCCGCTGCAACTACCAC
CACAACCACAACTACCACAGTGGCCGAAAAATACAAGCATCGCGGCGAGGGCGAACGAAAGGACATTGTG
TCAAGCTCCATGCCCAGACCTAACCGGGAGGAACCAGTCGATAGTAGGACACCCGTGACTGAGAGAGTCT
CATAGAAGAATTCGATCCCTACCGGTTAGTAATGAGTTTAAACGGGGGAGGCTAACTGAAACACGGAAGG
AGACAATACCGGAAGGAACCCGCGCTATGACGGCAATAAAAAGACAGAATAAAACGCACGGGTGTTGGGT
CGTTTGTTCATAAACGCGGGGTTCGGTCCCAGGGCTGGCACTCTGTCGATACCCCACCGAGACCCCATTG
GGGCCAATACGCCCGCGTTTCTTCCTTTTCCCCACCCCACCCCCCAAGTTCGGGTGAAGGCCCAGGGCTC
GCAGCCAACGTCGGGGCGGCAGGCCCTGCCATAGCAGATCTGCGAAATCGGATCCGCGGCCGCACTGATT
CTAGCTGCAGAGGCTCCGGTGCCCGTCAGTGGGCAGAGCGCACATCGCCCACAGTCCCCGAGAAGTTGGG
GGGAGGGGTCGGCAATTGAACCGGTGCCTAGAGAAGGTGGCGCGGGGTAAACTGGGAAAGTGATGTCGTG
TACTGGCTCCGCCTTTTTCCCGAGGGTGGGGGAGAACCGTATATAAGTGCAGTAGTCGCCGTGAACGTTC
TTTTTCGCAACGGGTTTGCCGCCAGAACACAGGATCCTCGAGCCACCATGGCCAAGCCTTTGTCTCAAGA
AGAATCCACCCTCATTGAAAGAGCAACGGCTACAATCAACAGCATCCCCATCTCTGAAGACTACAGCGTC
GCCAGCGCAGCTCTCTCTAGCGACGGCCGCATCTTCACTGGTGTCAATGTATATCATTTTACTGGGGGAC
CTTGTGCAGAACTCGTGGTGCTGGGCACTGCTGCTGCTGCGGCAGCTGGCAACCTGACTTGTATCGTCGC
GATCGGAAATGAGAACAGGGGCATCTTGAGCCCCTGCGGACGGTGCCGACAGGTGCTTCTCGATCTGCAT
CCTGGGATCAAAGCCATAGTGAAGGACAGTGATGGACAGCCGACGGCAGTTGGGATTCGTGAATTGCTGC
CCTCTGGTTATGTGTGGGAGGGCTAAGTTAACTTGTTTATTGCAGCTTATAATGGTTACAAATAAAGCAA
TAGCATCACAAATTTCACAAATAAAGCATTTTTTTCACTGCATTCTAGTTGTGGTTTGTCCAAACTCATC
AATGTATCTTATCATGTCTGGAATTGACTCAAATGATGTCAATTAGTCTATCAGAAGCTCATCTGGTCTC
CCTTCCGGGGGACAAGACATCCCTGTTTAATATTTAAACAGCAGTGTTCCCAAACTGGGTTCTTATATCC
CTTGCTCTGGTCAACCAGGTTGCAGGGTTTCCTGTCCTCACAGGAACGAAGTCCCTAAAGAAACAGTGGC
AGCCAGGTTTAGCCCCGGAATTGACTGGATTCCTTTTTTAGGGCCCATTGGTATGGCTTTTTCCCCGTAT
CCCCCCAGGTGTCTGCAGGCTCAAAGAGCAGCGAGAAGCGTTCAGAGGAAAGCGATCCCGTGCCACCTTC
CCCGTGCCCGGGCTGTCCCCGCACGCTGCCGGCTCGGGGATGCGGGGGGAGCGCCGGACCGGAGCGGAGC
CCCGGGCGGCTCGCTGCTGCCCCCTAGCGGGGGAGGGACGTAATTACATCCCTGGGGGCTTTGGGGGGGG
GCTGTCCCTGATATCTATAACAAGAAAATATATATATAATAAGTTATCACGTAAGTAGAACATGAAATAA
CAATATAATTATCGTATGAGTTAAATCTTAAAAGTCACGTAAAAGATAATCATGCGTCATTTTGACTCAC
GCGGTCGTTATAGTTCAAAATCAGTGACACTTACCGCATTGACAAGCACGCCTCACGGGAGCTCCAAGCG
GCGACTGAGATGTCCTAAATGCACAGCGACGGATTCGCGCTATTTAGAAAGAGAGAGCAATATTTCAAGA
ATGCATGCGTCAATTTTACGCAGACTATCTTTCTAGGGTTAATCTAGCTGCATCAGGATCATATCGTCGG
GTCTTTTTTCCGGCTCAGTCATCGCCCAAGCTGGCGCTATCTGGGCATCGGGGAGGAAGAAGCCCGTGCC
TTTTCCCGCGAGGTTGAAGCGGCATGGAAAGAGTTTGCCGAGGATGACTGCTGCTGCATTGACGTTGAGC
GAAAACGCACGTTTACCATGATGATTCGGGAAGGTGTGGCCATGCACGCCTTTAACGGTGAACTGTTCGT
TCAGGCCACCTGGGATACCAGTTCGTCGCGGCTTTTCCGGACACAGTTCCGGATGGTCAGCCCGAAGCGC
ATCAGCAACCCGAACAATACCGGCGACAGCCGGAACTGCCGTGCCGGTGTGCAGATTAATGACAGCGGTG
CGGCGCTGGGATATTACGTCAGCGAGGACGGGTATCCTGGCTGGATGCCGCAGAAATGGACATGGATACC
CCGTGAGTTACCCGGCGGGCGCGCTTGGCGTAATCATGGTCATAGCTGTTTCCTGTGTGAAATTGTTATC
CGCTCACAATTCCACACAACATACGAGCCGGAAGCATAAAGTGTAAAGCCTGGGGTGCCTAATGAGTGAG
CTAACTCACATTAATTGCGTTGCGCTCACTGCCCGCTTTCCAGTCGGGAAACCTGTCGTGCCAGCTGCAT
TAATGAATCGGCCAACGCGCGGGGAGAGGCGGTTTGCGTATTGGGCGCTCTTCCGCTTCCTCGCTCACTG
ACTCGCTGCGCTCGGTCGTTCGGCTGCGGCGAGCGGTATCAGCTCACTCAAAGGCGGTAATACGGTTATC
CACAGAATCAGGGGATAACGCAGGAAAGAACATGTGAGCAAAAGGCCAGCAAAAGGCCAGGAACCGTAAA
AAGGCCGCGTTGCTGGCGTTTTTCCATAGGCTCCGCCCCCCTGACGAGCATCACAAAAATCGACGCTCAA
GTCAGAGGTGGCGAAACCCGACAGGACTATAAAGATACCAGGCGTTTCCCCCTGGAAGCTCCCTCGTGCG
CTCTCCTGTTCCGACCCTGCCGCTTACCGGATACCTGTCCGCCTTTCTCCCTTCGGGAAGCGTGGCGCTT
TCTCATAGCTCACGCTGTAGGTATCTCAGTTCGGTGTAGGTCGTTCGCTCCAAGCTGGGCTGTGTGCACG
AACCCCCCGTTCAGCCCGACCGCTGCGCCTTATCCGGTAACTATCGTCTTGAGTCCAACCCGGTAAGACA
CGACTTATCGCCACTGGCAGCAGCCACTGGTAACAGGATTAGCAGAGCGAGGTATGTAGGCGGTGCTACA
GAGTTCTTGAAGTGGTGGCCTAACTACGGCTACACTAGAAGAACAGTATTTGGTATCTGCGCTCTGCTGA
AGCCAGTTACCTTCGGAAAAAGAGTTGGTAGCTCTTGATCCGGCAAACAAACCACCGCTGGTAGCGGTGG
TTTTTTTGTTTGCAAGCAGCAGATTACGCGCAGAAAAAAAGGATCTCAAGAAGATCCTTTGATCTTTTCT
ACGGGGTCTGACGCTCAGTGGAACGAAAACTCACGTTAAGGGATTTTGGTCATGAGATTATCAAAAAGGA
TCTTCACCTAGATCCTTTTAAATTAAAAATGAAGTTTTAAATCAATCTAAAGTATATATGAGTAAACTTG
GTCTGACAGTTACCAATGCTTAATCAGTGAGGCACCTATCTCAGCGATCTGTCTATTTCGTTCATCCATA
GTTGCCTGACTCCCCGTCGTGTAGATAACTACGATACGGGAGGGCTTACCATCTGGCCCCAGTGCTGCAA
TGATACCGCGAGACCCACGCTCACCGGCTCCAGATTTATCAGCAATAAACCAGCCAGCCGGAAGGGCCGA
GCGCAGAAGTGGTCCTGCAACTTTATCCGCCTCCATCCAGTCTATTAATTGTTGCCGGGAAGCTAGAGTA
AGTAGTTCGCCAGTTAATAGTTTGCGCAACGTTGTTGCCATTGCTACAGGCATCGTGGTGTCACGCTCGT
CGTTTGGTATGGCTTCATTCAGCTCCGGTTCCCAACGATCAAGGCGAGTTACATGATCCCCCATGTTGTG
CAAAAAAGCGGTTAGCTCCTTCGGTCCTCCGATCGTTGTCAGAAGTAAGTTGGCCGCAGTGTTATCACTC
ATGGTTATGGCAGCACTGCATAATTCTCTTACTGTCATGCCATCCGTAAGATGCTTTTCTGTGACTGGTG
AGTACTCAACCAAGTCATTCTGAGAATAGTGTATGCGGCGACCGAGTTGCTCTTGCCCGGCGTCAATACG
GGATAATACCGCGCCACATAGCAGAACTTTAAAAGTGCTCATCATTGGAAAACGTTCTTCGGGGCGAAAA
CTCTCAAGGATCTTACCGCTGTTGAGATCCAGTTCGATGTAACCCACTCGTGCACCCAACTGATCTTCAG
CATCTTTTACTTTCACCAGCGTTTCTGGGTGAGCAAAAACAGGAAGGCAAAATGCCGCAAAAAAGGGAAT
AAGGGCGACACGGAAATGTTGAATACTCATACTCTTCCTTTTTCAATATTATTGAAGCATTTATCAGGGT
TATTGTCTCATGAGCGGATACATATTTGAATGTATTTAGAAAAATAAACAAATAGGGGTTCCGCGCACAT
TTCCCCGAAAAGTGCCACCTAAATTGTAAGCGTTAATATTTTGTTAAAATTCGCGTTAAATTTTTGTTAA
ATCAGCTCATTTTTTAACCAATAGGCCGAAATCGGCAAAATCCCTTATAAATCAAAAGAATAGACCGAGA
TAGGGT
[37 nt withheld, positions 10507-10543]
AAAGAACGTGGACTCCAACGTCAAAGG
[49 nt withheld, positions 10571-10619]
T
[91 nt withheld, positions 10621-10711]
G
[124 nt withheld, positions 10713-10836]
CCCATTCGCCATTCAGGCTGCGCAACTGTTGGGAAGGGCGATCGGTGCGGGCCTCTTCGCTATTACGCCA
GCTGGCGAAAGGGGGATGTGCTGCAAGGCGATTAAGTTGGGTAACGCCAGGGTTTTCCCAGTCACGACGT
TGTAAAACGACGGCCAGTGAGCGCGCCTCGTTCATTCACGTTTTTGAACCCGTGGAGGACGGGCAGACTC
GCGGTGCAAATGTGTTTTACAGCGTGATGGAGCAGATGAAGATGCTCGACACGCTGCAGAACACGCAGCT
AGATTAACCCTAGAAAGATAATCATATTGTGACGTACGTTAAAGATAATCATGTGTAAAATTGACGCATG
TGTTTTATCGGTCTGTATATCGAGGTTTATTTATTAATTTGAATAGATATTAAGTTTTATTATATTTACA
CTTACATACTAATAATAAATTCAACAAACAATTTATTTATGTTTATTTATTTATTAAAAAAAACAAAAAC
TCAAAATTTCTTCTATAAAGTAACAAAACTTTTATGAGGGACAGCCCCCCCCCAAAGCCCCCAGGGATGT
AATTACGTCCCTCCCCCGCTAGGGGGCAGCAGCGAGCCGCCCGGGGCTCCGCTCCGGTCCGGCGCTCCCC
CCGCATCCCCGAGCCGGCAGCGTGCGGGGACAGCCCGGGCACGGGGAAGGTGGCACGGGATCGCTTTCCT
CTGAACGCTTCTCGCTGCTCTTTGAGCCTGCAGACACCTGGGGGGATACGGGGAAAAGGCCTCCACGGCC
GACATTGATTATTGACTAGTTATTAATAGTAATCAATTACGGGGTCATTAGTTCATAGCCCATATATGGA
GTTCCGCGTTACATAACTTACGGTAAATGGCCCGCCTGGCTGACCGCCCAACGACCCCCGCCCATTGACG
TCAATAATGACGTATGTTCCCATAGTAACGCCAATAGGGACTTTCCATTGACGTCAATGGGTGGAGTATT
TACGGTAAACTGCCCACTTGGCAGTACATCAAGTGTATCATATGCCAAGTACGCCCCCTATTGACGTCAA
TGACGGTAAATGGCCCGCCTGGCATTATGCCCAGTACATGACCTTATGGGACTTTCCTACTTGGCAGTAC
ATCTACGTATTAGTCATCGCTATTACCATGGTCGAGGTGAGCCCCACGTTCTGCTTCACTCTCCCCATCT
CCCCCCCCTCCCCACCCCCAATTTTGTATTTATTTATTTTTTAATTATTTTGTGCAGCGATGGGGGCGGG
GGGGGGGGGGGGG
Features (pLannotate 1.2.2; 22 found; start..end, strand, type, name):
    500..4603    +  CDS            Cas9m4: catalytically dead mutant of the Cas9 endonuclease from the Streptococcus pyogenes Type II CRISPR/Cas system RNA-guided DNA-binding protein that lacks endonuclease activity due to the mutations D10A, D839A, H840A, and N863A (Mali et al., 2013)
   4688..4900    +  CDS            KRBOX4 (fragment): KRBX4_HUMAN - Also known as ZNF673. Experimental evidence at protein level: Swiss-Prot protein existence level 1. From Homo sapiens (Human).
   4955..5812    +  CDS            MeCP2: transcriptional repression domain from rat methyl-CpG-binding protein 2 (Nan et al., 1997)
   5911..5959    +  polyA_signal   HSV TK poly(A) signal: herpes simplex virus thymidine kinase polyadenylation signal (Cole and Stacy, 1985)
   6191..6402    +  promoter       EF-1α core promoter: core promoter for human elongation factor EF-1α
   6418..6816    +  CDS            BSD: blasticidin S deaminase; Aspergillus terreus BSD; confers resistance to blasticidin
   6820..6941    +  polyA_signal   SV40 poly(A) signal: SV40 polyadenylation signal
   6959..7051    +  ncRNA          G-CSF SLDE: Accession: RF00183 - G-CSF factor stem-loop destabilising element (SLDE)
   7748..8215    +  CDS            B (fragment): PORTL_LAMBD - Experimental evidence at protein level: Swiss-Prot protein existence level 1. Forms the portal vertex of the capsid (PubMed:6228056, PubMed:6232391). This portal plays critical roles in head assembly, genome packaging, neck/tail attachment, and genome ejection (Probable). The portal protein multimerizes as a single ring-shaped homododecamer arranged around a central channel (PubMed:6232391). Binds to the terminase subunits to form the packaging machine (PubMed:7799432). From Escherichia phage lambda (Bacteriophage lambda).
   8251..8273    -  protein_bind   lac operator (fragment): The lac repressor binds to the lac operator to inhibit transcription in E. coli. This inhibition can be relieved by adding lactose or isopropyl-β-D-thiogalactopyranoside (IPTG). lac repressor encoded by lacI
   8277..8307    -  promoter       lac promoter: promoter for the E. coli lac operon
   8322..8343    -  protein_bind   CAP binding site: CAP binding activates transcription in the presence of cAMP. E. coli catabolite activator protein
   8356..8448    -  CDS            lacI (fragment): lac repressor; lacI; The lac repressor binds to the lac operator to inhibit transcription in E. coli. This inhibition can be relieved by adding lactose or isopropyl-β-D-thiogalactopyranoside (IPTG).
   8631..9219    -  rep_origin     ori: high-copy-number ColE1/pMB1/pBR322/pUC origin of replication
   9390..10250   -  CDS            AmpR: β-lactamase; bla; confers resistance to ampicillin, carbenicillin, and related antibiotics
  10251..10355   -  promoter       AmpR promoter: bla
  10408..10836   -  rep_origin     f1 ori (sequence partly withheld): f1 bacteriophage origin of replication; arrow indicates direction of (+) strand synthesis
  10841..10996   -  CDS            lacZα (fragment): LacZα fragment of β-galactosidase; lacZ fragment
  10998..11117   +  CDS            B (fragment): PORTL_LAMBD - Experimental evidence at protein level: Swiss-Prot protein existence level 1. Forms the portal vertex of the capsid (PubMed:6228056, PubMed:6232391). This portal plays critical roles in head assembly, genome packaging, neck/tail attachment, and genome ejection (Probable). The portal protein multimerizes as a single ring-shaped homododecamer arranged around a central channel (PubMed:6232391). Binds to the terminase subunits to form the packaging machine (PubMed:7799432). From Escherichia phage lambda (Bacteriophage lambda).
  11607..11986   +  enhancer       CMV enhancer: human cytomegalovirus immediate early enhancer
  11988..12109   +  promoter       chicken β-actin promoter (fragment): contains a 21-bp deletion relative to the standard chicken β-actin promoter
  12105..397     +  intron         chimeric intron (fragment) (across the origin): chimera between introns from chicken β-actin and rabbit β-globin
