[The description below was written by a language model from this plasmid's Addgene catalogue record and pLannotate feature annotations shown in this document.]
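Description:
NAX_CAGGS_CAS9_m4_KRAB-MeCP2_Blasto is a roughly 12.1 kb mammalian CRISPR interference plasmid built on the pB-CAGGS backbone and described as PiggyBac-compatible, meaning the expression cargo is intended to be integrated into the host genome by PiggyBac transposase supplied separately. The transposon terminal repeats themselves are not called out in the automated feature table, so their positions cannot be confirmed from the annotation. In bacteria the plasmid is maintained through a high-copy ColE1/pUC-type origin and an ampicillin resistance gene. An f1 origin and remnants of lac/lacZα cloning-vector sequence are also present, along with short lambda phage-derived fragments that appear to be backbone filler rather than functional elements.

The payload is a synthetic repressor fusion driven by the CAGGS promoter (CMV enhancer, chicken β-actin promoter and a chimeric β-actin/β-globin intron, which spans the sequence origin). The open reading frame begins with Cas9m4, a Streptococcus pyogenes Cas9 carrying D10A, D839A, H840A and N863A, which retains guide RNA-directed DNA binding but lacks nuclease activity. It is followed by a KRAB-type repression domain (annotated by similarity to human KRBOX4) and the transcriptional repression domain of rat MeCP2, and the unit ends with an HSV TK polyadenylation signal. Downstream, a separate cassette uses the EF-1α core promoter to express blasticidin S deaminase with an SV40 poly(A) signal, allowing blasticidin selection of cells that have stably taken up the construct.

No guide RNA cassette is annotated, so guides must be provided from another vector. The plasmid is suited to generating stable cell lines for targeted, guide-programmed gene silencing.
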