Addgene plasmid #167896: NAX_CAGGS_CAS9_m4_KRAB-MeCP2_Blasto
Purpose: PiggyBac compatible plasmid expressing dCas9-KRAB-MeCP2 expression plasmid
Depositing lab: Alejandro Chavez & Nan Cher Yeo. Depositing organization: Columbia University. Publication: Generation and application of a versatile CRISPR toolkit for mammalian cell engineering. Nghi Dang , Alissa Lance-Byrne, Angela Tung, Xiaoge Guo, Ryan J Cecchi, Joanna Buchthal, Alejandro Chavez, Nan Cher Yeo. Synthetic Biology, Volume 6, Issue 1, 2021 10.1093/synbio/ysab033.
Backbone
  Vector backbone: pB-CAGGS
  Vector type: CRISPR
  Selectable markers: Blasticidin
Growth in bacteria
  Bacterial resistance: Ampicillin, 100 μg/mL
  Growth temperature: 30°C
  Growth strain: NEB Stable
  Copy number: High Copy
Gene/Insert
  Gene/Insert name: dCas9-KRAB-MeCP2
  Species: Synthetic
  Mutation: D10A, D839A, H840A, N863A
  Cloning method: Gibson Cloning
Terms and licenses: Academic/Nonprofit Terms; Industry Terms: Not Available to Industry
How to cite: NAX_CAGGS_CAS9_m4_KRAB-MeCP2_Blasto was a gift from Alejandro Chavez & Nan Cher Yeo (Addgene plasmid # 167896 ; http://n2t.net/addgene:167896 ; RRID:Addgene_167896)
